>Addgene plasmid #67298 | pcDNA3.1_iSH2-pMagFast2(3x)-iRFP | depositor full sequence | sequence record 116158 | pcDNA3.1_iSH2-pMagFast2(3x)-iRFP sequence 8450 bps
GACGGATCGGGAGATCTCCCGATCCCCTATGGTGCACTCTCAGTACAATCTGCTCTGATGCCGCATAGTT
AAGCCAGTATCTGCTCCCTGCTTGTGTGTTGGAGGTCGCTGAGTAGTGCGCGAGCAAAATTTAAGCTACA
ACAAGGCAAGGCTTGACCGACAATTGCATGAAGAATCTGCTTAGGGTTAGGCGTTTTGCGCTGCTTCGCG
ATGTACGGGCCAGATATACGCGTTGACATTGATTATTGACTAGTTATTAATAGTAATCAATTACGGGGTC
ATTAGTTCATAGCCCATATATGGAGTTCCGCGTTACATAACTTACGGTAAATGGCCCGCCTGGCTGACCG
CCCAACGACCCCCGCCCATTGACGTCAATAATGACGTATGTTCCCATAGTAACGCCAATAGGGACTTTCC
ATTGACGTCAATGGGTGGAGTATTTACGGTAAACTGCCCACTTGGCAGTACATCAAGTGTATCATATGCC
AAGTACGCCCCCTATTGACGTCAATGACGGTAAATGGCCCGCCTGGCATTATGCCCAGTACATGACCTTA
TGGGACTTTCCTACTTGGCAGTACATCTACGTATTAGTCATCGCTATTACCATGGTGATGCGGTTTTGGC
AGTACATCAATGGGCGTGGATAGCGGTTTGACTCACGGGGATTTCCAAGTCTCCACCCCATTGACGTCAA
TGGGAGTTTGTTTTGGCACCAAAATCAACGGGACTTTCCAAAATGTCGTAACAACTCCGCCCCATTGACG
CAAATGGGCGGTAGGCGTGTACGGTGGGAGGTCTATATAAGCAGAGCTCTCTGGCTAACTAGAGAACCCA
CTGCTTACTGGCTTATCGAAATTAATACGACTCACTATAGGGAGACCCAAGCTGGCTAGCGTTTAAACTT
AAGCTTGCCACCATGGTGTCCAAATACCAACAGGATCAAGTTGTCAAAGAAGATAATATTGAAGCTGTAG
GGAAAAAATTACATGAATATAACACTCAATTTCAAGAAAAAAGTCGGGAATATGATAGATTATATGAAGA
CTATACCCGAACTTCCCAGGAAATCCAAATGAAAAGAACAGCTATTGAAGCATTTAATGAAACCATAAAA
ATATTTGAAGAACAGTGCCAAACCCAGGAGCGGTACAGCAAAGAATACATAGAAAAGTTCAAACGTGAAG
GCAACGAGACGGAAATCCAAAGGATTATGCATAATTATGAAAAGTTAAAGTCTCGAATCAGTGAAATTGT
CGACAGCAGAAGGAGATTGGAAGAGGACTTGAAGAAGCAGGCGGCTGAGTATCGTGAGATTGACAAACGC
ATGAACAGCATTAAACCAGACCTCATTCAGCTAAGAAAGACGAGAGACCAATACTTGATGTGGTTGACTC
AGAAAGGTGTTCGGCAGAAGAAATTGAACGAGTGGCTGGGCAATGAAAACACTGAAGACCAATATTCGCT
GGTAGAAGATGATGAGGATTTGCCCCACCACGATGAGAAGACTGGATCCGGCGGCTCCGGAGGCAGCGGC
GGTTCTGGAGGTTCCGGTGGCGGCTCCCACACTCTTTACGCCCCTGGAGGATACGACATTATGGGATATT
TGCGGCAGATTAGGAACCGCCCAAACCCTCAGGTCGAACTGGGGCCTGTGGACACGTCATGTGCCCTGGT
CCTGTGCGATCTGAAGCAAAAGGACACTCCGGTGGTCTACGCCTCGGAAGCCTTCTTGTATATGACCGGA
TACAGCAATGCAGAGGTGCTCGGCAGGAACTGCAGATTCCTGCAGTCCCCCGACGGGATGGTGAAACCAA
AGTCGACTCGCAAATATGTGGACTCGAACACGATCAACACCATGCGGAAGGCCATCGACCGGAACGCCGA
GGTCCAGGTGGAGGTGGTCAACTTTAAGAAGAACGGCCAGCGGTTCGTGAACTTTCTGACCATGATTCCG
GTCCGGGATGAAACCGGAGAGTACAGATACTCCATGGGATTCCAGTGCGAAACCGAAGGTTCCGGCGGCT
CGGGCGGATCAGGGGGAAGCGGACACACACTCTACGCCCCGGGAGGCTACGATATCATGGGCTACCTGAG
GCAGATCCGGAACAGACCGAACCCCCAAGTGGAACTCGGCCCCGTGGACACTTCTTGCGCTCTGGTGCTG
TGCGACCTGAAGCAGAAGGATACCCCCGTGGTGTACGCATCCGAAGCGTTCCTCTACATGACCGGGTACT
CGAACGCGGAGGTGCTGGGTCGCAACTGCCGGTTCCTGCAGAGCCCCGACGGAATGGTCAAGCCCAAGTC
CACTCGGAAATACGTGGATTCCAACACCATCAATACTATGAGGAAGGCTATCGATAGGAACGCGGAAGTC
CAAGTGGAGGTGGTGAACTTCAAGAAGAATGGCCAGAGATTCGTCAATTTCCTTACCATGATCCCTGTGC
GCGATGAGACTGGAGAGTACCGATACTCAATGGGCTTCCAGTGTGAAACCGAGGGAAGCGGCGGTTCCGG
GGGGTCGGGAGGTTCCGGACATACCCTCTACGCGCCGGGGGGTTATGACATCATGGGTTACCTCAGACAG
ATCAGAAACCGGCCGAACCCACAAGTGGAGCTGGGACCCGTCGACACCTCCTGCGCCCTCGTGCTGTGTG
ACCTTAAGCAGAAGGACACCCCTGTGGTGTACGCCTCCGAAGCATTCCTGTACATGACCGGGTACTCGAA
CGCCGAAGTGCTGGGACGGAACTGCCGCTTCCTGCAATCCCCGGATGGAATGGTGAAGCCTAAGTCAACC
CGCAAATACGTGGACTCCAACACTATCAACACCATGCGCAAGGCCATTGACCGCAATGCTGAGGTGCAAG
TGGAAGTGGTGAACTTCAAGAAGAACGGACAGCGCTTCGTCAACTTCCTGACTATGATTCCCGTGCGGGA
CGAAACCGGCGAATACCGGTACAGCATGGGGTTTCAGTGCGAGACTGAGGGCTCCGGCGGCAGCGGTGGC
TCCGGAGGCAGCGGAGGTACCGGCGGCAGTGGAGGGTCTGGTGGCAGCGGAATGGCCGAAGGGAGTGTCG
CCAGACAGCCTGACCTGCTGACTTGCGATGACGAACCAATCCACATTCCCGGCGCTATCCAGCCCCACGG
ACTGCTGCTGGCTCTGGCCGCTGACATGACTATCGTGGCAGGCTCTGATAACCTGCCAGAGCTGACCGGG
CTGGCTATCGGAGCACTGATTGGCCGGTCCGCAGCCGACGTGTTCGATTCTGAGACTCACAATAGACTGA
CCATCGCCCTGGCTGAACCTGGAGCCGCCGTGGGAGCCCCAATTACCGTCGGCTTCACAATGCGAAAGGA
CGCTGGCTTTATCGGGTCCTGGCACCGCCATGATCAGCTGATTTTTCTGGAGCTGGAACCACCTCAGAGA
GACGTGGCAGAGCCACAGGCTTTCTTTCGGAGAACAAACAGCGCCATCCGGCGGCTCCAGGCCGCTGAGA
CTCTGGAATCCGCTTGCGCAGCCGCTGCACAGGAAGTGAGGAAGATCACCGGGTTCGATCGCGTCATGAT
CTACCGGTTCGCCTCAGACTTTAGCGGAGAAGTGATCGCAGAAGATCGCTGTGCCGAGGTCGAAAGTAAA
CTGGGCCTGCATTACCCAGCCTCAACCGTGCCTGCACAGGCACGACGGCTGTATACAATCAACCCAGTCC
GGATCATTCCCGACATTAATTACAGACCAGTGCCCGTCACACCTGACCTGAACCCAGTGACTGGGAGGCC
CATCGACCTGAGCTTCGCCATTCTGCGCAGCGTGTCCCCTGTCCACCTGGAGTTTATGAGGAATATCGGA
ATGCATGGCACCATGTCTATCAGTATTCTGAGAGGCGAAAGGCTGTGGGGGCTGATCGTGTGCCACCATC
GGACACCTTACTATGTGGACCTGGACGGCAGGCAGGCTTGTGAACTGGTCGCTCAGGTGCTGGCTTGGCA
GATTGGCGTGATGGAAGAGTAATCTAGAGGGCCCGTTTAAACCCGCTGATCAGCCTCGACTGTGCCTTCT
AGTTGCCAGCCATCTGTTGTTTGCCCCTCCCCCGTGCCTTCCTTGACCCTGGAAGGTGCCACTCCCACTG
TCCTTTCCTAATAAAATGAGGAAATTGCATCGCATTGTCTGAGTAGGTGTCATTCTATTCTGGGGGGTGG
GGTGGGGCAGGACAGCAAGGGGGAGGATTGGGAAGACAATAGCAGGCATGCTGGGGATGCGGTGGGCTCT
ATGGCTTCTGAGGCGGAAAGAACCAGCTGGGGCTCTAGGGGGTATCCCC
[124 nt withheld, positions 4320-4443]
C
[91 nt withheld, positions 4445-4535]
A
[49 nt withheld, positions 4537-4585]
CCTTTGACGTTGGAGTCCACGTTCTTT
[37 nt withheld, positions 4613-4649]
ACCCTATCTCGGTCTATTCTTTTGATTTATAAGGGATTTTGCCGATTTCGGCCTATTGGTTAAAAAATGA
GCTGATTTAACAAAAATTTAACGCGAATTAATTCTGTGGAATGTGTGTCAGTTAGGGTGTGGAAAGTCCC
CAGGCTCCCCAGCAGGCAGAAGTATGCAAAGCATGCATCTCAATTAGTCAGCAACCAGGTGTGGAAAGTC
CCCAGGCTCCCCAGCAGGCAGAAGTATGCAAAGCATGCATCTCAATTAGTCAGCAACCATAGTCCCGCCC
CTAACTCCGCCCATCCCGCCCCTAACTCCGCCCAGTTCCGCCCATTCTCCGCCCCATGGCTGACTAATTT
TTTTTATTTATGCAGAGGCCGAGGCCGCCTCTGCCTCTGAGCTATTCCAGAAGTAGTGAGGAGGCTTTTT
TGGAGGCCTAGGCTTTTGCAAAAAGCTCCCGGGAGCTTGTATATCCATTTTCGGATCTGATCAAGAGACA
GGATGAGGATCGTTTCGCATGATTGAACAAGATGGATTGCACGCAGGTTCTCCGGCCGCTTGGGTGGAGA
GGCTATTCGGCTATGACTGGGCACAACAGACAATCGGCTGCTCTGATGCCGCCGTGTTCCGGCTGTCAGC
GCAGGGGCGCCCGGTTCTTTTTGTCAAGACCGACCTGTCCGGTGCCCTGAATGAACTGCAGGACGAGGCA
GCGCGGCTATCGTGGCTGGCCACGACGGGCGTTCCTTGCGCAGCTGTGCTCGACGTTGTCACTGAAGCGG
GAAGGGACTGGCTGCTATTGGGCGAAGTGCCGGGGCAGGATCTCCTGTCATCTCACCTTGCTCCTGCCGA
GAAAGTATCCATCATGGCTGATGCAATGCGGCGGCTGCATACGCTTGATCCGGCTACCTGCCCATTCGAC
CACCAAGCGAAACATCGCATCGAGCGAGCACGTACTCGGATGGAAGCCGGTCTTGTCGATCAGGATGATC
TGGACGAAGAGCATCAGGGGCTCGCGCCAGCCGAACTGTTCGCCAGGCTCAAGGCGCGCATGCCCGACGG
CGAGGATCTCGTCGTGACCCATGGCGATGCCTGCTTGCCGAATATCATGGTGGAAAATGGCCGCTTTTCT
GGATTCATCGACTGTGGCCGGCTGGGTGTGGCGGACCGCTATCAGGACATAGCGTTGGCTACCCGTGATA
TTGCTGAAGAGCTTGGCGGCGAATGGGCTGACCGCTTCCTCGTGCTTTACGGTATCGCCGCTCCCGATTC
GCAGCGCATCGCCTTCTATCGCCTTCTTGACGAGTTCTTCTGAGCGGGACTCTGGGGTTCGAAATGACCG
ACCAAGCGACGCCCAACCTGCCATCACGAGATTTCGATTCCACCGCCGCCTTCTATGAAAGGTTGGGCTT
CGGAATCGTTTTCCGGGACGCCGGCTGGATGATCCTCCAGCGCGGGGATCTCATGCTGGAGTTCTTCGCC
CACCCCAACTTGTTTATTGCAGCTTATAATGGTTACAAATAAAGCAATAGCATCACAAATTTCACAAATA
AAGCATTTTTTTCACTGCATTCTAGTTGTGGTTTGTCCAAACTCATCAATGTATCTTATCATGTCTGTAT
ACCGTCGACCTCTAGCTAGAGCTTGGCGTAATCATGGTCATAGCTGTTTCCTGTGTGAAATTGTTATCCG
CTCACAATTCCACACAACATACGAGCCGGAAGCATAAAGTGTAAAGCCTGGGGTGCCTAATGAGTGAGCT
AACTCACATTAATTGCGTTGCGCTCACTGCCCGCTTTCCAGTCGGGAAACCTGTCGTGCCAGCTGCATTA
ATGAATCGGCCAACGCGCGGGGAGAGGCGGTTTGCGTATTGGGCGCTCTTCCGCTTCCTCGCTCACTGAC
TCGCTGCGCTCGGTCGTTCGGCTGCGGCGAGCGGTATCAGCTCACTCAAAGGCGGTAATACGGTTATCCA
CAGAATCAGGGGATAACGCAGGAAAGAACATGTGAGCAAAAGGCCAGCAAAAGGCCAGGAACCGTAAAAA
GGCCGCGTTGCTGGCGTTTTTCCATAGGCTCCGCCCCCCTGACGAGCATCACAAAAATCGACGCTCAAGT
CAGAGGTGGCGAAACCCGACAGGACTATAAAGATACCAGGCGTTTCCCCCTGGAAGCTCCCTCGTGCGCT
CTCCTGTTCCGACCCTGCCGCTTACCGGATACCTGTCCGCCTTTCTCCCTTCGGGAAGCGTGGCGCTTTC
TCATAGCTCACGCTGTAGGTATCTCAGTTCGGTGTAGGTCGTTCGCTCCAAGCTGGGCTGTGTGCACGAA
CCCCCCGTTCAGCCCGACCGCTGCGCCTTATCCGGTAACTATCGTCTTGAGTCCAACCCGGTAAGACACG
ACTTATCGCCACTGGCAGCAGCCACTGGTAACAGGATTAGCAGAGCGAGGTATGTAGGCGGTGCTACAGA
GTTCTTGAAGTGGTGGCCTAACTACGGCTACACTAGAAGAACAGTATTTGGTATCTGCGCTCTGCTGAAG
CCAGTTACCTTCGGAAAAAGAGTTGGTAGCTCTTGATCCGGCAAACAAACCACCGCTGGTAGCGGTTTTT
TTGTTTGCAAGCAGCAGATTACGCGCAGAAAAAAAGGATCTCAAGAAGATCCTTTGATCTTTTCTACGGG
GTCTGACGCTCAGTGGAACGAAAACTCACGTTAAGGGATTTTGGTCATGAGATTATCAAAAAGGATCTTC
ACCTAGATCCTTTTAAATTAAAAATGAAGTTTTAAATCAATCTAAAGTATATATGAGTAAACTTGGTCTG
ACAGTTACCAATGCTTAATCAGTGAGGCACCTATCTCAGCGATCTGTCTATTTCGTTCATCCATAGTTGC
CTGACTCCCCGTCGTGTAGATAACTACGATACGGGAGGGCTTACCATCTGGCCCCAGTGCTGCAATGATA
CCGCGAGACCCACGCTCACCGGCTCCAGATTTATCAGCAATAAACCAGCCAGCCGGAAGGGCCGAGCGCA
GAAGTGGTCCTGCAACTTTATCCGCCTCCATCCAGTCTATTAATTGTTGCCGGGAAGCTAGAGTAAGTAG
TTCGCCAGTTAATAGTTTGCGCAACGTTGTTGCCATTGCTACAGGCATCGTGGTGTCACGCTCGTCGTTT
GGTATGGCTTCATTCAGCTCCGGTTCCCAACGATCAAGGCGAGTTACATGATCCCCCATGTTGTGCAAAA
AAGCGGTTAGCTCCTTCGGTCCTCCGATCGTTGTCAGAAGTAAGTTGGCCGCAGTGTTATCACTCATGGT
TATGGCAGCACTGCATAATTCTCTTACTGTCATGCCATCCGTAAGATGCTTTTCTGTGACTGGTGAGTAC
TCAACCAAGTCATTCTGAGAATAGTGTATGCGGCGACCGAGTTGCTCTTGCCCGGCGTCAATACGGGATA
ATACCGCGCCACATAGCAGAACTTTAAAAGTGCTCATCATTGGAAAACGTTCTTCGGGGCGAAAACTCTC
AAGGATCTTACCGCTGTTGAGATCCAGTTCGATGTAACCCACTCGTGCACCCAACTGATCTTCAGCATCT
TTTACTTTCACCAGCGTTTCTGGGTGAGCAAAAACAGGAAGGCAAAATGCCGCAAAAAAGGGAATAAGGG
CGACACGGAAATGTTGAATACTCATACTCTTCCTTTTTCAATATTATTGAAGCATTTATCAGGGTTATTG
TCTCATGAGCGGATACATATTTGAATGTATTTAGAAAAATAAACAAATAGGGGTTCCGCGCACATTTCCC
CGAAAAGTGCCACCTGACGTC
Features (pLannotate 1.2.2; 22 found; start..end, strand, type, name):
     28..80      -  misc_feature   bom (fragment): basis of mobility region from pBR322
    235..614     +  enhancer       CMV enhancer: human cytomegalovirus immediate early enhancer
    615..818     +  promoter       CMV promoter: human cytomegalovirus (CMV) immediate early promoter
    814..847     +  LTR            5' LTR (truncated) (fragment): truncated 5' long terminal repeat (LTR) from HIV-1
    863..881     +  promoter       T7 promoter: promoter for bacteriophage T7 RNA polymerase
    911..1513    +  CDS            PIK3R3 (fragment): P55G_HUMAN - Experimental evidence at protein level: Swiss-Prot protein existence level 1. Binds to activated (phosphorylated) protein-tyrosine kinases through its SH2 domain and regulates their kinase activity. During insulin stimulation, it also binds to IRS-1. From Homo sapiens (Human).
   1568..2017    +  CDS            pMagFast2: "positive Magnet" variant of an N-terminally truncated Vivid (VVD) blue light photoreceptor from Neurospora crassa (Kawano et al., 2015) rapidly heterodimerizes with nMagHigh1 upon blue light irradiation to form a complex with fast switch-off kinetics
   3062..4009    +  CDS            iRFP713: iRFP713 is a basic (constitutively fluorescent) near ir fluorescent protein published in 2011, derived from Rhodopseudomonas palustris. It has low acid sensitivity. It requires the cofactor biliverdin for fluorescence.
   4050..4274    +  polyA_signal   bGH poly(A) signal: bovine growth hormone polyadenylation signal
   4278..4299    +  promoter       SV40 promoter (fragment): SV40 enhancer and early promoter
   4320..4748    +  rep_origin     f1 ori (sequence partly withheld): f1 bacteriophage origin of replication; arrow indicates direction of (+) strand synthesis
   4762..5091    +  promoter       SV40 promoter: SV40 enhancer and early promoter
   5158..5949    +  CDS            neo: KKA2_KLEPN - Also known as kan, nptII. Experimental evidence at protein level: Swiss-Prot protein existence level 1. Resistance to kanamycin, neomycin, paromomycin, ribostamycin, butirosin and gentamicin B. From Klebsiella pneumoniae.
   5973..6131    +  CDS            ble (fragment): BLE_KLEPN - Experimental evidence at protein level: Swiss-Prot protein existence level 1. Binding protein with a strong affinity to the bleomycin family of antibiotics. Binds to CL990; an antimitotic-antibiotic compound. From Klebsiella pneumoniae.
   6126..6247    +  polyA_signal   SV40 poly(A) signal: SV40 polyadenylation signal
   6320..6336    -  protein_bind   lac operator: The lac repressor binds to the lac operator to inhibit transcription in E. coli. This inhibition can be relieved by adding lactose or isopropyl-β-D-thiogalactopyranoside (IPTG). lac repressor encoded by lacI
   6344..6374    -  promoter       lac promoter: promoter for the E. coli lac operon
   6389..6410    -  protein_bind   CAP binding site: CAP binding activates transcription in the presence of cAMP. E. coli catabolite activator protein
   6423..6515    -  CDS            lacI (fragment): lac repressor; lacI; The lac repressor binds to the lac operator to inhibit transcription in E. coli. This inhibition can be relieved by adding lactose or isopropyl-β-D-thiogalactopyranoside (IPTG).
   6698..7283    -  rep_origin     ori: high-copy-number ColE1/pMB1/pBR322/pUC origin of replication
   7454..8314    -  CDS            AmpR: β-lactamase; bla; confers resistance to ampicillin, carbenicillin, and related antibiotics
   8315..8419    -  promoter       AmpR promoter: bla
