[The description below was written by a language model from this plasmid's Addgene catalogue record and pLannotate feature annotations shown in this document.]
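Description:
pcDNA3.1_iSH2-pMagFast2(3x)-iRFP is a mammalian expression plasmid built on the pcDNA3.1(+) backbone, with a total length of 8,450 bp. It replicates in E. coli at high copy from a ColE1/pUC-type origin under ampicillin selection (AmpR with its bla promoter) and also carries an f1 origin. For mammalian cells, an SV40 early promoter drives a neomycin resistance gene followed by an SV40 poly(A) signal, allowing G418 selection of stable transfectants.

The roughly 3.1 kb insert, cloned between HindIII and XbaI, is expressed from the CMV immediate-early enhancer/promoter and terminated by the bGH polyadenylation signal; a T7 promoter lies just upstream of the coding region. It encodes a fusion protein. At the N-terminus is the inter-SH2 (iSH2) domain of the human p85 regulatory subunit of PI3K. The catalogue assigns this domain to PIK3R1, whereas the automated annotation matched the segment to the related PIK3R3. Next come three tandem copies of pMagFast2, and the near-infrared fluorescent protein iRFP713, which needs biliverdin as a cofactor, sits at the C-terminus. The feature table annotates only the first pMagFast2 copy. The unannotated stretch between it and iRFP is consistent with the other two repeats indicated by the "(3x)" in the name.

pMagFast2 is the "positive Magnet" variant of the truncated Neurospora crassa Vivid photoreceptor. Under blue light it heterodimerizes with a complementary negative Magnet partner, and the complex has fast switch-off kinetics. The stated purpose is a blue light-dependent photoswitching system, so the plasmid would be used alongside a partner construct encoding the negative Magnet. Light would then bring the iSH2 domain to that partner, giving optogenetic control over PI3K-related proteins, while iRFP allows the fusion to be tracked. The record does not describe the partner construct or its localization.
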