Addgene plasmid #67298: pcDNA3.1_iSH2-pMagFast2(3x)-iRFP
Purpose: Blue light dependent photoswitching system
Depositing lab: Moritoshi Sato. Depositing organization: The University of Tokyo. Publication: Engineered pairs of distinct photoswitches for optogenetic control of cellular proteins. Kawano F, Suzuki H, Furuya A, Sato M. Nat Commun. 2015 Feb 24;6:6256. doi: 10.1038/ncomms7256. PubMed 25708714.
Backbone
  Vector backbone: pcDNA3.1(+)
  Backbone manufacturer: Invitrogen
  Backbone size w/o insert (bp): 5354
  Vector type: Mammalian Expression
  Selectable markers: Neomycin (select with G418)
Growth in bacteria
  Bacterial resistance: Ampicillin, 100 μg/mL
  Growth temperature: 37°C
  Growth strain: DH5alpha
  Copy number: High Copy
Gene/Insert
  Gene/Insert name: iSH2-pMagFast2(3x)-iRFP (alt name: inter-SH2 (iSH2) domain derived from a ​p85 regulatory subunit of phosphatidylinositol 3-kinase (PI3K).)
  Species: H. sapiens (human), Synthetic
  Insert size (bp): 3096
  Entrez Gene: PIK3R1 (a.k.a. AGM7, GRB1, IMD36, p85, p85-ALPHA, p85alpha)
  Promoter: CMV
  Cloning method: Restriction Enzyme; 5′ cloning site HindIII (not destroyed); 3′ cloning site XbaI (not destroyed)
  Sequencing primers: 5′ CMV-F; 3′ BGH-rev
Terms and licenses: Academic/Nonprofit Terms; Industry Terms: Not Available to Industry
How to cite: pcDNA3.1_iSH2-pMagFast2(3x)-iRFP was a gift from Moritoshi Sato (Addgene plasmid # 67298 ; http://n2t.net/addgene:67298 ; RRID:Addgene_67298)
