>Addgene plasmid #67298 | pcDNA3.1_iSH2-pMagFast2(3x)-iRFP | addgene partial sequence | sequence record 118112 | CMV-F 5'-CGCAAATGGGCGGTAGGCGTG-3'
ACTAGAGAACCCACTGCTTACTGGCTTATCGAAATTAATACGACTCACTATAGGGAGACCCAAGCTGGCT
AGCGTTTAAACTTAAGCTTGCCACCATGGTGTCCAAATACCAACAGGATCAAGTTGTCAAAGAAGATAAT
ATTGAAGCTGTAGGGAAAAAATTACATGAATATAACACTCAATTTCAAGAAAAAAGTCGGGAATATGATA
GATTATATGAAGACTATACCCGAACTTCCCAGGAAATCCAAATGAAAAGAACAGCTATTGAAGCATTTAA
TGAAACCATAAAAATATTTGAAGAACAGTGCCAAACCCAGGAGCGGTACAGCAAAGAATACATAGAAAAG
TTCAAACGTGAAGGCAACGAGACGGAAATCCAAAGGATTATGCATAATTATGAAAAGTTAAAGTCTCGAA
TCAGTGAAATTGTCGACAGCAGAAGGAGATTGGAAGAGGACTTGAAGAAGCAGGCGGCTGAGTATCGTGA
GATTGACAAACGCATGAACAGCATTAAACCAGACCTCATTCAGCTAAGAAAGACGAGAGACCAATACTTG
ATGTGGTTGACTCAGAAAGGTGTTCGGCAGAAGAAATTGAACGAGTGGCTGGGCAATGAAAACACTGAAG
ACCAATATTCGCTGGTAGAAGATGATGAGGATTTGCCCCACCACGATGAGAAGACTGGATCCGGCGGCTC
CGGAGGCAGCGGCGGTTCTGGAGGTTCCGGTGGCGGCTCCCACACTCTTTACGCC
