>Addgene plasmid #67298 | pcDNA3.1_iSH2-pMagFast2(3x)-iRFP | addgene partial sequence | sequence record 118189 | BGH-rev 5'-TAGAAGGCACAGTCGAGG-3'
ATCACGCCAATCTGCCAAGCCAGCACCTGAGCGACCAGTTCACAAGCCTGCCTGCCGTCCAGGTCCACAT
AGTAAGGTGTCCGATGGTGGCACACGATCAGCCCCCACAGCCTTTCGCCTCTCAGAATACTGATAGACAT
GGTGCCATGCATTCCGATATTCCTCATAAACTCCAGGTGGACAGGGGACACGCTGCGCAGAATGGCGAAG
CTCAGGTCGATGGGCCTCCCAGTCACTGGGTTCAGGTCAGGTGTGACGGGCACTGGTCTGTAATTAATGT
CGGGAATGATCCGGACTGGGTTGATTGTATACAGCCGTCGTGCCTGTGCAGGCACGGTTGAGGCTGGGTA
ATGCAGGCCCAGTTTACTTTCGACCTCGGCACAGCGATCTTCTGCGATCACTTCTCCGCTAAAGTCTGAG
GCGAACCGGTAGATCATGACGCGATCGAACCCGGTGATCTTCCTCACTTCCTGTGCAGCGGCTGCGCAAG
CGGATTCCAGAGTCTCAGCGGCCTGGAGCCGCCGGATGGCGCTGTTTGTTCTCCGAAAGAAAGCCTGTGG
CTCTGCCACGTCTCTCTGAGGTGGTTCCAGCTCCAGAAAAATCAGCTGATCATGGCGGTGCCAGGACCCG
ATAAAGCCAGCGTCCTTTCGCATTGTGAAGCCGACGGTAATTGGGGCTCCCACGGCGGCTCCAGGTTCAG
CCAGGGCGATGGTCAGTCTATTGTGAGTCTCAGAATCGAACACGTCGGCTGCGGACCGGCCAATCAGTGC
TCCGATAGC
